>Addgene plasmid #55611 | iDuet101a-mCHF1 | depositor full sequence | sequence record 86128 | iDuet101a-mCHF1 sequence 12624 bps
GTCGACGGATCGGGAGATCTCCCGATCCCCTATGGTGCACTCTCAGTACAATCTGCTCTGATGCCGCATA
GTTAAGCCAGTATCTGCTCCCTGCTTGTGTGTTGGAGGTCGCTGAGTAGTGCGCGAGCAAAATTTAAGCT
ACAACAAGGCAAGGCTTGACCGACAATTGCATGAAGAATCTGCTTAGGGTTAGGCGTTTTGCGCTGCTTC
GCGATGTACGGGCCAGATATACGCGTTGACATTGATTATTGACTAGTTATTAATAGTAATCAATTACGGG
GTCATTAGTTCATAGCCCATATATGGAGTTCCGCGTTACATAACTTACGGTAAATGGCCCGCCTGGCTGA
CCGCCCAACGACCCCCGCCCATTGACGTCAATAATGACGTATGTTCCCATAGTAACGCCAATAGGGACTT
TCCATTGACGTCAATGGGTGGAGTATTTACGGTAAACTGCCCACTTGGCAGTACATCAAGTGTATCATAT
GCCAAGTACGCCCCCTATTGACGTCAATGACGGTAAATGGCCCGCCTGGCATTATGCCCAGTACATGACC
TTATGGGACTTTCCTACTTGGCAGTACATCTACGTATTAGTCATCGCTATTACCATGGTGATGCGGTTTT
GGCAGTACATCAATGGGCGTGGATAGCGGTTTGACTCACGGGGATTTCCAAGTCTCCACCCCATTGACGT
CAATGGGAGTTTGTTTTGGCACCAAAATCAACGGGACTTTCCAAAATGTCGTAACAACTCCGCCCCATTG
ACGCAAATGGGCGGTAGGCGTGTACGGTGGGAGGTCTATATAAGCAGCGCGTTTTGCCTGTACTGGGTCT
CTCTGGTTAGACCAGATCTGAGCCTGGGAGCTCTCTGGCTAACTAGGGAACCCACTGCTTAAGCCTCAAT
AAAGCTTGCCTTGAGTGCTTCAAGTAGTGTGTGCCCGTCTGTTGTGTGACTCTGGTAACTAGAGATCCCT
CAGACCCTTTTAGTCAGTGTGGAAAATCTCTAGCAGTGGCGCCCGAACAGGGACTTGAAAGCGAAAGGGA
AACCAGAGGAGCTCTCTCGACGCAGGACTCGGCTTGCTGAAGCGCGCACGGCAAGAGGCGAGGGGCGGCG
ACTGGTGAGTACGCCAAAAATTTTGACTAGCGGAGGCTAGAAGGAGAGAGATGGGTGCGAGAGCGTCAGT
ATTAAGCGGGGGAGAATTAGATCGCGATGGGAAAAAATTCGGTTAAGGCCAGGGGGAAAGAAAAAATATA
AATTAAAACATATAGTATGGGCAAGCAGGGAGCTAGAACGATTCGCAGTTAATCCTGGCCTGTTAGAAAC
ATCAGAAGGCTGTAGACAAATACTGGGACAGCTACAACCATCCCTTCAGACAGGATCAGAAGAACTTAGA
TCATTATATAATACAGTAGCAACCCTCTATTGTGTGCATCAAAGGATAGAGATAAAAGACACCAAGGAAG
CTTTAGACAAGATAGAGGAAGAGCAAAACAAAAGTAAGACCACCGCACAGCAAGCGGCCGCTGATCTTCA
GACCTGGAGGAGGAGATATGAGGGACAATTGGAGAAGTGAATTATATAAATATAAAGTAGTAAAAATTGA
ACCATTAGGAGTAGCACCCACCAAGGCAAAGAGAAGAGTGGTGCAGAGAGAAAAAAGAGCAGTGGGAATA
GGAGCTTTGTTCCTTGGGTTCTTGGGAGCAGCAGGAAGCACTATGGGCGCAGCGTCAATGACGCTGACGG
TACAGGCCAGACAATTATTGTCTGGTATAGTGCAGCAGCAGAACAATTTGCTGAGGGCTATTGAGGCGCA
ACAGCATCTGTTGCAACTCACAGTCTGGGGCATCAAGCAGCTCCAGGCAAGAATCCTGGCTGTGGAAAGA
TACCTAAAGGATCAACAGCTCCTGGGGATTTGGGGTTGCTCTGGAAAACTCATTTGCACCACTGCTGTGC
CTTGGAATGCTAGTTGGAGTAATAAATCTCTGGAACAGATTTGGAATCACACGACCTGGATGGAGTGGGA
CAGAGAAATTAACAATTACACAAGCTTAATACACTCCTTAATTGAAGAATCGCAAAACCAGCAAGAAAAG
AATGAACAAGAATTATTGGAATTAGATAAATGGGCAAGTTTGTGGAATTGGTTTAACATAACAAATTGGC
TGTGGTATATAAAATTATTCATAATGATAGTAGGAGGCTTGGTAGGTTTAAGAATAGTTTTTGCTGTACT
TTCTATAGTGAATAGAGTTAGGCAGGGATATTCACCATTATCGTTTCAGACCCACCTCCCAACCCCGAGG
GGACCCGACAGGCCCGAAGGAATAGAAGAAGAAGGTGGAGAGAGAGACAGAGACAGATCCATTCGATTAG
TGAACGGATCGGCACTGCGTGCGCCAATTCTGCAGACAAATGGCAGTATTCATCCACAATTTTAAAAGAA
AAGGGGGGATTGGGGGGTACAGTGCAGGGGAAAGAATAGTAGACATAATAGCAACAGACATACAAACTAA
AGAATTACAAAAACAAATTACAAAAATTCAAAATTTTCGGGTTTATTACAGGGACAGCAGAGATCCAGTT
TGGTTACCAGTGTGATGGATATCTGCAGAATTCGCCCTTGGATCCGAATTCCTGCAGCCCCGACTTTCAC
TTTTCTCTATCACTGATAGGGAGTGGTAAACTCGACTTTCACTTTTCTCTATCACTGATAGGGAGTGGTA
AACTCGACTTTCACTTTTCTCTATCACTGATAGGGAGTGGTAAACTCGACTTTCACTTTTCTCTATCACT
GATAGGGAGTGGTAAACTCGACTTTCACTTTTCTCTATCACTGATAGGGAGTGGTAAACTCGACTTTCAC
TTTTCTCTATCACTGATAGGGAGTGGTAAACTCGACTTTCACTTTTCTCTATCACTGATAGGGAGTGGTA
AACTCGAGGGGGATCCACTAGCATGAAGGGCGAATTCCAGCACACTGGTAACCCGTGTCGGCTCCAGATC
TGGCCTCCGCGCCGGGTTTTGGCGCCTCCCGCGGGCGCCCCCCTCCTCACGGCGAGCCGCGTTGACATTG
ATTATTGACTAGGCTTTTGCAAAAAGCTTTGCAAAGATGGATAAAGTTTTAAACAGAGAGGAATCTTTGC
AGCTAATGGACCTTCTAGGTCTTGAAAGGAGTGGGAATTGGCTCCGGTGCCCGTCAGTGGGCAGAGCGCA
CATCGCCCACAGTCCCCGAGAAGTTGGGGGGAGGGGTCGGCAATTGAACCGGTGCCTAGAGAAGGTGGCG
CGGGGTAAACTGGGAAAGTGATGTCGTGTACTGGCTCCGCCTTTTTCCCGAGGGTGGGGGAGAACCGTAT
ATAAGTGCAGTAGTCGCCGTGAACGTTCTTTTTCGCAACGGGTTTGCCGCCAGAACACAGGTAAGTGCCG
TGTGTGGTTCCCGCGGGCCTGGCCTCTTTACGGGTTATGGCCCTTGCGTGCCTTGAATTACTTCCACCTG
GCTGCAGTACGTGATTCTTGATCCCGAGCTTCGGGTTGGAAGTGGGTGGGAGAGTTCGAGGCCTTGCGCT
TAAGGAGCCCCTTCGCCTCGTGCTTGAGTTGAGGCCTGGCCTGGGCGCTGGGGCCGCCGCGTGCGAATCT
GGTGGCACCTTCGCGCCTGTCTCGCTGCTTTCGATAAGTCTCTAGCCATTTAAAATTTTTGATGACCTGC
TGCGACGCTTTTTTTCTGGCAAGATAGTCTTGTAAATGCGGGCCAAGATCTGCACACTGGTATTTCGGTT
TTTGGGGCCGCGGGCGGCGACGGGGCCCGTGCGTCCCAGCGCACATGTTCGGCGAGGCGGGGCCTGCGAG
CGCGGCCACCGAGAATCGGACGGGGGTAGTCTCAAGCTGGCCGGCCTGCTCTGGTGCCTGGCCTCGCGCC
GCCGTGTATCGCCCCGCCCTGGGCGGCAAGGCTGGCCCGGTCGGCACCAGTTGCGTGAGCGGAAAGATGG
CCGCTTCCCGGCCCTGCTGCAGGGAGCTCAAAATGGAGGACGCGGCGCTCGGGAGAGCGGGCGGGTGAGT
CACCCACACAAAGGAAAAGGGCCTTTCCGTCCTCAGCCGTCGCTTCATGTGACTCCACGGAGTACCGGGC
GCCGTCCAGGCACCTCGATTAGTTCTCGAGCTTTTGGAGTACGTCGTCTTTAGGTTGGGGGGAGGGGTTT
TATGCGATGGAGTTTCCCCACACTGAGTGGGTGGAGACTGAAGTTAGGCCAGCTTGGCACTTGATGTAAT
TCTCCTTGGAATTTGCCCTTTTTGAGTTTGGATCTTGGTTCATTCTCAAGCCTCAGACAGTGGTTCAAAG
TTTTTTTCTTCCATTTCAGGTGTCGTGAGGAATTAGCTTGGTACTAATACGACTCACTATAGGGAGACCC
AAGCTGGCTAGGTAAGCTTGGTACCGAGCTCGGATCCACTAGTCCAGTGTGGTGGAATTCTGCAGATATC
CAGCACAGTGGCGGCCGCTCGAGTCTAGAGAATTCCGGGAGCGCGCTGCGTTCCGCTAGGCGACAGTAGC
TGCTCCTCCTTCGTCGCGATGAAGCGCCCTTGTGAGGAAACGACCTCCGAAAGCGACCTGGACGAGACCA
TCGACGTGGGGAGCGAGAACAATTACCCTGGGCACGCTACAAGTTCAGTGATGAGGTCCAATTCACCGAC
AACTACCTCTCAGATTATGGCAAGAAAGAAAAGGAGAGGGATCATAGAAAAAAGGCGTCGGGATCGAATA
AATAACAGTTTATCTGAATTGAGAAGACTAGTGCCAACAGCTTTTGAAAAACAAGGATCTGCCAAGTTAG
AAAAGGCTGAAATATTGCAAATGACAGTGGATCATTTGAAGATGCTCCAGGCTACAGGGGGTAAAGGCTA
CTTTGATGCCCATGCTCTTGCCACAGACTTCATGAGCATTGGATTCCGAGAGTGCTTGACAGAAGTGGCT
AGGTACCTAAGCTCAGTGGAAGGCCTTGACCCGTCGGACCCACTACGCGTGCGCCTTGTCTCTCATCTCA
GCACCTGTGCCTCCCAGCGGGAGGCAGCAGTGATGACATCCTCCATGGCCCACCACCATCACCCCTTGCA
CCCTCACCACTGGGCAGCTGCTTTCCACCATCTCCCCACAGCCCTGCTCCAGCCCAATGGACTCCACACA
TCAGAGTCAACCCCATGTCGCCTATCCACATCTTCAGAAGTGCCTTCTGCTCATGGCTCTGCTCTCCTCA
CAGCAACGTTTGCCCATGCAGATTCTGCTCTTCGGATGCCATCAGGGGGCACCGTTGCACCCTGCGTGCC
ACCTCTCTCCACCTCTCTTCTGTCTCTTTCGGCCACTGTGCATGCCGCAGCTGCAGCAGCCACTGCAGCT
GCACACAGCTTCCCTCTGTCCTTCGCAGGGGCTTTTCCCATGCTCCCGTCCAATGCAGCGGCAGCAGCCG
CTGTTGCTGCTGCAACAGCAATCAGCCCACCCTTGTCGGTATCCGCAGCCTCCAGTCCTCAGCAGACAAG
CACTGGGACAAACAATAAACCTTACCAACCCTGGGGGACAGAAGTTGGAGCCTTTTAACTTATTCTTGAA
TCTCTCCGGAATTCCGCCGATACTGACGGGCTCCAGGAGTCGTCGCCACCAAGGGCGAATTCTGCAGATA
TCCATCACACTGGCGGCCGCTCGAGCATGCATCTAGAGGATCCCCGGGTACCGGTCGCCACCATGGTGAG
CAAGGGCGAGGAGCTGTTCACCGGGGTGGTGCCCATCCTGGTCGAGCTGGACGGCGACGTAAACGGCCAC
AAGTTCAGCGTGTCCGGCGAGGGCGAGGGCGATGCCACCTACGGCAAGCTGACCCTGAAGTTCATCTGCA
CCACCGGCAAGCTGCCCGTGCCCTGGCCCACCCTCGTGACCACCCTGACCTACGGCGTGCAGTGCTTCAG
CCGCTACCCCGACCACATGAAGCAGCACGACTTCTTCAAGTCCGCCATGCCCGAAGGCTACGTCCAGGAG
CGCACCATCTTCTTCAAGGACGACGGCAACTACAAGACCCGCGCCGAGGTGAAGTTCGAGGGCGACACCC
TGGTGAACCGCATCGAGCTGAAGGGCATCGACTTCAAGGAGGACGGCAACATCCTGGGGCACAAGCTGGA
GTACAACTACAACAGCCACAACGTCTATATCATGGCCGACAAGCAGAAGAACGGCATCAAGGTGAACTTC
AAGATCCGCCACAACATCGAGGACGGCAGCGTGCAGCTCGCCGACCACTACCAGCAGAACACCCCCATCG
GCGACGGCCCCGTGCTGCTGCCCGACAACCACTACCTGAGCACCCAGTCCGCCCTGAGCAAAGACCCCAA
CGAGAAGCGCGATCACATGGTCCTGCTGGAGTTCGTGACCGCCGCCGGGATCACTCTCGGCATGGACGAG
CTGTACACTCGAGGTTAACGAATTCTACCGGGTAGGGGAGGCGCTTTTCCCAAGGCAGTCTGGAGCATGC
GCTTTAGCAGCCCCGCTGGGCACTTGGCGCTACACAAGTGGCCTCTGGCCTCGCACACATTCCACATCCA
CCGGTAGGCGCCAACCGGCTCCGTTCTTTGGTGGCCCCTTCGCGCCACCTTCTACTCCTCCCCTAGTCAG
GAAGTTCCCCCCCGCCCCGCAGCTCGCGTCGTGCAGGACGTGACAAATGGAAGTAGCACGTCTCACTAGT
CTCGTGCAGATGGACAGCACCGCTGAGCAATGGAAGCGGGTAGGCCTTTGGGGCAGCGGCCAATAGCAGC
TTTGCTCCTTCGCTTTCTGGGCTCAGAGGCTGGGAAGGGGTGGGTCCGGGGGCGGGCTCAGGGGCGGGCT
CAGGGGCGGGGCGGGCGCCCGAAGGTCCTCCGGAGGCCCGGCATTCTGCACGCTTCAAAAGCGCACGTCT
GCCGCGCTGTTCTCCTCTTCCTCATCTCCGGGCCTTTCGACCTGCATCCCGCCACCATGAAAAAGCCTGA
ACTCACCGCGACGTCTGTCGAGAAGTTTCTGATCGAAAAGTTCGACAGCGTCTCCGACCTGATGCAGCTC
TCGGAGGGCGAAGAATCTCGTGCTTTCAGCTTCGATGTAGGAGGGCGTGGATATGTCCTGCGGGTAAATA
GCTGCGCCGATGGTTTCTACAAAGATCGTTATGTTTATCGGCACTTTGCATCGGCCGCGCTCCCGATTCC
GGAAGTGCTTGACATTGGGGAATTCAGCGAGAGCCTGACCTATTGCATCTCCCGCCGTGCACAGGGTGTC
ACGTTGCAAGACCTGCCTGAAACCGAACTGCCCGCTGTTCTGCAGCCGGTCGCGGAGGCCATGGATGCGA
TCGCTGCGGCCGATCTTAGCCAGACGAGCGGGTTCGGCCCATTCGGACCGCAAGGAATCGGTCAATACAC
TACATGGCGTGATTTCATATGCGCGATTGCTGATCCCCATGTGTATCACTGGCAAACTGTGATGGACGAC
ACCGTCAGTGCGTCCGTCGCGCAGGCTCTCGATGAGCTGATGCTTTGGGCCGAGGACTGCCCCGAAGTCC
GGCACCTCGTGCACGCGGATTTCGGCTCCAACAATGTCCTGACGGACAATGGCCGCATAACAGCGGTCAT
TGACTGGAGCGAGGCGATGTTCGGGGATTCCCAATACGAGGTCGCCAACATCTTCTTCTGGAGGCCGTGG
TTGGCTTGTATGGAGCAGCAGACGCGCTACTTCGAGCGGAGGCATCCGGAGCTTGCAGGATCGCCGCGGC
TCCGGGGCGTATATGCTCCGCATTGGTCTTGACCAACTCTATCAGAGCTTGGTTGACGGCAATTTCGATG
ATGCAGCTTGGGCGCAGGGTCGATGCGACGCAATCGTCCGATCCGGAGCCGGGACTGTCGGGCGTACACA
AATCGCCCGCAGAAGCGCGGCCGTCTGGACCGATGGCTGTGTAGAAGTACTCGCCGATAGTGGAAACCGA
CGCCCCAGCACTCGTCCGAGGGCAAAGGAATAGAGTAGATGCCGACCGAACAAGAGCTGATTTCGAGAAC
GCCTCAGCCAGCAACTCGCGCGAGCCTAGCAAGGCAAATGCGAGAGAACGGCCTTACGCTTGGTGGCACA
GTTCTCGTCCACAGTTCGCTAAGCTCGCTCGGCTGGGTCGCGGGAGGGCCGGTCGCAGTGATTCAGGCCC
TTCTGGATTGTGTTGGTCCCCAGGGCACGATTGTCATGCCCACGCACTCGGGTGATCTGACTGATCCCGC
AGATTGGAGATCGCCGCCCGTGCCTGCCGATTGGGTGCAGATCCGTCGAGTTAACAAAAGAAAAGGGGGG
ACTGGAAGGGCTAATTCACTCCCAACGAAGACAAGATATCATAACTTCGTATAGCATACATTATACGAAG
TTATCGGCTAGCTGGTCCGGACTGTACTGGGTCTCTCTGGTTAGACCAGATCTGAGCCTGGGAGCTCTCT
GGCTAACTAGGGAACCCACTGCTTAAGCCTCAATAAAGCTTGCCTTGAGTGCTTCAAGTAGTGTGTGCCC
GTCTGTTGTGTGACTCTGGTAACTAGAGATCCCTCAGACCCTTTTAGTCAGTGTGGAAAATCTCTAGCAG
GGCCCGTTTAAACCCGCTGATCAGCCTCGACTGTGCCTTCTAGTTGCCAGCCATCTGTTGTTTGCCCCTC
CCCCGTGCCTTCCTTGACCCTGGAAGGTGCCACTCCCACTGTCCTTTCCTAATAAAATGAGGAAATTGCA
TCGCATTGTCTGAGTAGGTGTCATTCTATTCTGGGGGGTGGGGTGGGGCAGGACAGCAAGGGGGAGGATT
GGGAAGACAATAGCAGGCATGCTGGGGATGCGGTGGGCTCTATGGCTTCTGAGGCGGAAAGAACCAGCTG
GGGCTCTAGGGGGTATCCCC
[124 nt withheld, positions 8911-9034]
C
[91 nt withheld, positions 9036-9126]
A
[49 nt withheld, positions 9128-9176]
CCTTTGACGTTGGAGTCCACGTTCTTT
[37 nt withheld, positions 9204-9240]
ACCCTATCTCGGTCTATTCTTTTGATTTATAAGGGATTTTGCCGATTTCGGCCTATTGGTTAAAAAATGA
GCTGATTTAACAAAAATTTAACGCGAATTAATTCTGTGGAATGTGTGTCAGTTAGGGTGTGGAAAGTCCC
CAGGCTCCCCAGCAGGCAGAAGTATGCAAAGCATGCATCTCAATTAGTCAGCAACCAGGTGTGGAAAGTC
CCCAGGCTCCCCAGCAGGCAGAAGTATGCAAAGCATGCATCTCAATTAGTCAGCAACCATAGTCCCGCCC
CTAACTCCGCCCATCCCGCCCCTAACTCCGCCCAGTTCCGCCCATTCTCCGCCCCATGGCTGACTAATTT
TTTTTATTTATGCAGAGGCCGAGGCCGCCTCTGCCTCTGAGCTATTCCAGAAGTAGTGAGGAGGCTTTTT
TGGAGGCCTAGGCTTTTGCAAAAAGCTCCCGGGAGCTTGTATATCCATTTTCGGATCTGATCAGCACGTG
TTGACAATTAATCATCGGCATAGTATATCGGCATAGTATAATACGACAAGGTGAGGAACTAAACCATGGC
CAAGTTGACCAGTGCCGTTCCGGTGCTCACCGCGCGCGACGTCGCCGGAGCGGTCGAGTTCTGGACCGAC
CGGCTCGGGTTCTCCCGGGACTTCGTGGAGGACGACTTCGCCGGTGTGGTCCGGGACGACGTGACCCTGT
TCATCAGCGCGGTCCAGGACCAGGTGGTGCCGGACAACACCCTGGCCTGGGTGTGGGTGCGCGGCCTGGA
CGAGCTGTACGCCGAGTGGTCGGAGGTCGTGTCCACGAACTTCCGGGACGCCTCCGGGCCGGCCATGACC
GAGATCGGCGAGCAGCCGTGGGGGCGGGAGTTCGCCCTGCGCGACCCGGCCGGCAACTGCGTGCACTTCG
TGGCCGAGGAGCAGGACTGACACGTGCTACGAGATTTCGATTCCACCGCCGCCTTCTATGAAAGGTTGGG
CTTCGGAATCGTTTTCCGGGACGCCGGCTGGATGATCCTCCAGCGCGGGGATCTCATGCTGGAGTTCTTC
GCCCACCCCAACTTGTTTATTGCAGCTTATAATGGTTACAAATAAAGCAATAGCATCACAAATTTCACAA
ATAAAGCATTTTTTTCACTGCATTCTAGTTGTGGTTTGTCCAAACTCATCAATGTATCTTATCATGTCTG
TATACCGTCGACCTCTAGCTAGAGCTTGGCGTAATCATGGTCATAGCTGTTTCCTGTGTGAAATTGTTAT
CCGCTCACAATTCCACACAACATACGAGCCGGAAGCATAAAGTGTAAAGCCTGGGGTGCCTAATGAGTGA
GCTAACTCACATTAATTGCGTTGCGCTCACTGCCCGCTTTCCAGTCGGGAAACCTGTCGTGCCAGCTGCA
TTAATGAATCGGCCAACGCGCGGGGAGAGGCGGTTTGCGTATTGGGCGCTCTTCCGCTTCCTCGCTCACT
GACTCGCTGCGCTCGGTCGTTCGGCTGCGGCGAGCGGTATCAGCTCACTCAAAGGCGGTAATACGGTTAT
CCACAGAATCAGGGGATAACGCAGGAAAGAACATGTGAGCAAAAGGCCAGCAAAAGGCCAGGAACCGTAA
AAAGGCCGCGTTGCTGGCGTTTTTCCATAGGCTCCGCCCCCCTGACGAGCATCACAAAAATCGACGCTCA
AGTCAGAGGTGGCGAAACCCGACAGGACTATAAAGATACCAGGCGTTTCCCCCTGGAAGCTCCCTCGTGC
GCTCTCCTGTTCCGACCCTGCCGCTTACCGGATACCTGTCCGCCTTTCTCCCTTCGGGAAGCGTGGCGCT
TTCTCATAGCTCACGCTGTAGGTATCTCAGTTCGGTGTAGGTCGTTCGCTCCAAGCTGGGCTGTGTGCAC
GAACCCCCCGTTCAGCCCGACCGCTGCGCCTTATCCGGTAACTATCGTCTTGAGTCCAACCCGGTAAGAC
ACGACTTATCGCCACTGGCAGCAGCCACTGGTAACAGGATTAGCAGAGCGAGGTATGTAGGCGGTGCTAC
AGAGTTCTTGAAGTGGTGGCCTAACTACGGCTACACTAGAAGAACAGTATTTGGTATCTGCGCTCTGCTG
AAGCCAGTTACCTTCGGAAAAAGAGTTGGTAGCTCTTGATCCGGCAAACAAACCACCGCTGGTAGCGGTG
GTTTTTTTGTTTGCAAGCAGCAGATTACGCGCAGAAAAAAAGGATCTCAAGAAGATCCTTTGATCTTTTC
TACGGGGTCTGACGCTCAGTGGAACGAAAACTCACGTTAAGGGATTTTGGTCATGAGATTATCAAAAAGG
ATCTTCACCTAGATCCTTTTAAATTAAAAATGAAGTTTTAAATCAATCTAAAGTATATATGAGTAAACTT
GGTCTGACAGTTACCAATGCTTAATCAGTGAGGCACCTATCTCAGCGATCTGTCTATTTCGTTCATCCAT
AGTTGCCTGACTCCCCGTCGTGTAGATAACTACGATACGGGAGGGCTTACCATCTGGCCCCAGTGCTGCA
ATGATACCGCGAGACCCACGCTCACCGGCTCCAGATTTATCAGCAATAAACCAGCCAGCCGGAAGGGCCG
AGCGCAGAAGTGGTCCTGCAACTTTATCCGCCTCCATCCAGTCTATTAATTGTTGCCGGGAAGCTAGAGT
AAGTAGTTCGCCAGTTAATAGTTTGCGCAACGTTGTTGCCATTGCTACAGGCATCGTGGTGTCACGCTCG
TCGTTTGGTATGGCTTCATTCAGCTCCGGTTCCCAACGATCAAGGCGAGTTACATGATCCCCCATGTTGT
GCAAAAAAGCGGTTAGCTCCTTCGGTCCTCCGATCGTTGTCAGAAGTAAGTTGGCCGCAGTGTTATCACT
CATGGTTATGGCAGCACTGCATAATTCTCTTACTGTCATGCCATCCGTAAGATGCTTTTCTGTGACTGGT
GAGTACTCAACCAAGTCATTCTGAGAATAGTGTATGCGGCGACCGAGTTGCTCTTGCCCGGCGTCAATAC
GGGATAATACCGCGCCACATAGCAGAACTTTAAAAGTGCTCATCATTGGAAAACGTTCTTCGGGGCGAAA
ACTCTCAAGGATCTTACCGCTGTTGAGATCCAGTTCGATGTAACCCACTCGTGCACCCAACTGATCTTCA
GCATCTTTTACTTTCACCAGCGTTTCTGGGTGAGCAAAAACAGGAAGGCAAAATGCCGCAAAAAAGGGAA
TAAGGGCGACACGGAAATGTTGAATACTCATACTCTTCCTTTTTCAATATTATTGAAGCATTTATCAGGG
TTATTGTCTCATGAGCGGATACATATTTGAATGTATTTAGAAAAATAAACAAATAGGGGTTCCGCGCACA
TTTCCCCGAAAAGTGCCACCTGAC
Features (pLannotate 1.2.2; 39 found; start..end, strand, type, name):
     31..83      -  misc_feature   bom (fragment): basis of mobility region from pBR322
    238..617     +  enhancer       CMV enhancer: human cytomegalovirus immediate early enhancer
    618..817     +  promoter       CMV promoter: human cytomegalovirus (CMV) immediate early promoter
    835..1015    +  LTR            5' LTR (truncated): truncated 5' long terminal repeat (LTR) from HIV-1
   1062..1187    +  misc_feature   HIV-1 Ψ: packaging signal of human immunodeficiency virus type 1
   1171..1534    +  CDS            HIV-1 gag (fragment): gag protein from human immunodeficiency virus 1; gag
   1680..1913    +  misc_feature   RRE: The Rev response element (RRE) of HIV-1 allows for Rev-dependent mRNA export from the nucleus to the cytoplasm.
   2290..2390    +  CDS            Rev (fragment): human immunodeficiency virus 1 (HIV-1) Rev protein; rev; enhances nuclear export of unspliced and incompletely spliced viral mRNAs
   2440..2557    +  misc_feature   cPPT/CTS: central polypurine tract and central termination sequence of HIV-1
   2664..2934    -  protein_bind   tetracycline response element: contains seven copies of the tetracycline operator tetO tetracycline repressor TetR
   3012..3067    +  promoter       UbC promoter (fragment): human ubiquitin C promoter
   3074..3092    +  enhancer       CMV enhancer (fragment): human cytomegalovirus immediate early enhancer
   3117..3183    +  CDS            small t antigen (fragment): SV40 (simian virus 40) small t antigen
   3190..4368    +  promoter       EF-1α promoter: strong constitutive promoter for human elongation factor EF-1α
   4385..4403    +  promoter       T7 promoter: promoter for bacteriophage T7 RNA polymerase
   4569..5585    +  CDS            Hey2: HEY2_MOUSE - Also known as Chf1, Herp, Herp1, Hesr2, Hrt2. Experimental evidence at protein level: Swiss-Prot protein existence level 1. Transcriptional repressor which functions as a downstream effector of Notch signaling in cardiovascular development. Specifically required for the Notch-induced endocardial epithelial to mesenchymal transition, which is itself criticial for cardiac valve and septum development. May be required in conjunction with HEY1 to specify arterial cell fate or identity. Promotes maintenance of neuronal precursor cells and glial versus neuronal fate specification. Binds
   5702..5723    -  misc_feature   MCS (fragment): pUC18/19 multiple cloning site
   5733..6446    +  CDS            EGFP: EGFP is a basic (constitutively fluorescent) green fluorescent protein published in 1996, derived from Aequorea victoria. It is reported to be a rapidly-maturing weak dimer with moderate acid sensitivity.
   6470..6969    +  promoter       PGK promoter: mouse phosphoglycerate kinase 1 promoter
   6987..8013    +  CDS            HygR (fragment): aminoglycoside phosphotransferase from E. coli; aph(4)-Ia; confers resistance to hygromycin
   8031..8309    +  CDS            yokD (fragment): YOKD_BACSU - Experimental evidence at protein level: Swiss-Prot protein existence level 1. May contribute to antibiotic resistance. From Bacillus subtilis (strain 168).
   8333..8367    +  LTR            3' LTR (ΔU3) (fragment): self-inactivating 3' long terminal repeat (LTR) from HIV-1
   8371..8404    +  protein_bind   loxP: Cre-mediated recombination occurs in the 8-bp core sequence (GCATACAT). Cre recombinase
   8429..8609    +  LTR            5' LTR (truncated): truncated 5' long terminal repeat (LTR) from HIV-1
   8641..8865    +  polyA_signal   bGH poly(A) signal: bovine growth hormone polyadenylation signal
   8869..8890    +  promoter       SV40 promoter (fragment): SV40 enhancer and early promoter
   8911..9339    +  rep_origin     f1 ori (sequence partly withheld): f1 bacteriophage origin of replication; arrow indicates direction of (+) strand synthesis
   9353..9682    +  promoter       SV40 promoter: SV40 enhancer and early promoter
   9730..9777    +  promoter       EM7 promoter: synthetic bacterial promoter&nbsp
   9796..10170   +  CDS            BleoR: antibiotic-binding protein; Sh ble from Streptoalloteichus hindustanus; confers resistance to bleomycin, phleomycin, and Zeocin™
  10180..10305   +  CDS            ble (fragment): BLE_KLEPN - Experimental evidence at protein level: Swiss-Prot protein existence level 1. Binding protein with a strong affinity to the bleomycin family of antibiotics. Binds to CL990; an antimitotic-antibiotic compound. From Klebsiella pneumoniae.
  10300..10421   +  polyA_signal   SV40 poly(A) signal: SV40 polyadenylation signal
  10492..10514   -  protein_bind   lac operator (fragment): The lac repressor binds to the lac operator to inhibit transcription in E. coli. This inhibition can be relieved by adding lactose or isopropyl-β-D-thiogalactopyranoside (IPTG). lac repressor encoded by lacI
  10518..10548   -  promoter       lac promoter: promoter for the E. coli lac operon
  10563..10584   -  protein_bind   CAP binding site: CAP binding activates transcription in the presence of cAMP. E. coli catabolite activator protein
  10597..10689   -  CDS            lacI (fragment): lac repressor; lacI; The lac repressor binds to the lac operator to inhibit transcription in E. coli. This inhibition can be relieved by adding lactose or isopropyl-β-D-thiogalactopyranoside (IPTG).
  10872..11460   -  rep_origin     ori: high-copy-number ColE1/pMB1/pBR322/pUC origin of replication
  11631..12491   -  CDS            AmpR: β-lactamase; bla; confers resistance to ampicillin, carbenicillin, and related antibiotics
  12492..12596   -  promoter       AmpR promoter: bla
