[The description below was written by a language model from this plasmid's Addgene catalogue record and pLannotate feature annotations shown in this document.]
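Description:
iDuet101a-mCHF1 is a 12.6 kb third-generation-style, self-inactivating HIV-1 lentiviral transfer plasmid that delivers the mouse Hey2 coding region (also called Chf1, Hrt2 or Herp1) into mammalian cells. Hey2 is a bHLH transcriptional repressor acting downstream of Notch signalling in cardiovascular development. The roughly 1.2 kb insert was placed into the iDuet101a backbone at a single XbaI site that is retained on both sides. In bacteria the plasmid replicates from a high-copy ColE1/pUC-type origin and is selected with ampicillin. An f1 origin and an SV40/EM7-driven bleomycin/Zeocin resistance cassette are also present in the backbone, outside the viral genome.

Viral genomic RNA is transcribed from a CMV enhancer/promoter fused to a truncated 5' LTR. It carries the Ψ packaging signal with a gag fragment, the RRE and the cPPT/CTS, and ends in a ΔU3 3' LTR followed by a bGH polyadenylation signal. A loxP site sits within the 3' LTR region. It would be expected to be copied to both ends of the provirus during reverse transcription, which could allow Cre-mediated excision, although the record does not state this purpose.

Within the vector, a tetracycline response element lies upstream of the EF-1α promoter, suggesting tetracycline-regulatable expression, though the record does not describe how regulation is used. EF-1α is followed by Hey2 and then EGFP as a fluorescent reporter. The table annotates no IRES or 2A element between them, so how the two are coupled is not stated. A separate PGK promoter drives hygromycin resistance for selecting transduced cells. The associated work concerns mouse embryonic stem cell cardiac differentiation and the testing of factors that modify it.
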