Addgene plasmid #55611: iDuet101a-mCHF1
Purpose: Lentivirus containing mouse Hey2 coding region
Depositing lab: Michael Chin. Depositing organization: University of Washington. Publication: An optimized and simplified system of mouse embryonic stem cell cardiac differentiation for the assessment of differentiation modifiers. Hartman ME, Librande JR, Medvedev IO, Ahmad RN, Moussavi-Harami F, Gupta PP, Chien WM, Chin MT. PLoS One. 2014 Mar 25;9(3):e93033. doi: 10.1371/journal.pone.0093033. eCollection 2014. PubMed 24667642.
Backbone
  Vector backbone: iDuet101a
  Backbone manufacturer: Addgene#17629
  Backbone size w/o insert (bp): 11426
  Total vector size (bp): 12624
  Vector type: Mammalian Expression, Lentiviral
  Selectable markers: Hygromycin
Growth in bacteria
  Bacterial resistance: Ampicillin, 100 μg/mL
  Growth temperature: 37°C
  Growth strain: Stbl3
  Copy number: Unknown
Gene/Insert
  Gene/Insert name: Hey2 (alt name: Chf1)
  Species: M. musculus (mouse)
  Insert size (bp): 1192
  GenBank ID: NM_013904.1
  Entrez Gene: Hey2 (a.k.a. CHF1, Herp1, Hrt2, bHLHb32, hesr2)
  Cloning method: Restriction Enzyme; 5′ cloning site XbaI (not destroyed); 3′ cloning site XbaI (not destroyed)
  Sequencing primers: 5′ GTTTGGATCTTGGTTCATTC; 3′ TCGTTAACCTCGAGTGTAC
Resource information
  A portion of this plasmid was derived from a plasmid made by: Vector iDuet101a was purchased from Addgene #17629
Terms and licenses: Academic/Nonprofit Terms; Industry Terms: Not Available to Industry
How to cite: iDuet101a-mCHF1 was a gift from Michael Chin (Addgene plasmid # 55611 ; http://n2t.net/addgene:55611 ; RRID:Addgene_55611)
