>Addgene plasmid #55611 | iDuet101a-mCHF1 | depositor partial sequence | sequence record 86145 | Ef1a-F2:GTTTGGATCTTGGTTCATTC
NNNNNNNNNNNNNNNNTTTTTTTCTTCCNTTTCAGGTGTCGTGAGGAATTAGCTTGGTACTAATACGACT
CACTATAGGGAGACCCAAGCTGGCTAGGTAAGCTTGGTACCGAGCTCGGATCCACTAGTCCAGTGTGGTG
GAATTCTGCAGATATCCAGCACAGTGGCGGCCGCTCGAGTCTAGAGAATTCCGGGAGCGCGCTGCGTTCC
GCTAGGCGACAGTAGCTGCTCCTCCTTCGTCGCGATGAAGCGCCCTTGTGAGGAAACGACCTCCGAAAGC
GACCTGGACGAGACCATCGACGTGGGGAGCGAGAACAATTACCCTGGGCACGCTACAAGTTCAGTGATGA
GGTCCAATTCACCGACAACTACCTCTCAGATTATGGCAAGAAAGAAAAGGAGAGGGATCATAGAAAAAAG
GCGTCGGGATCGAATAAATAACAGTTTATCTGAATTGAGAAGACTAGTGCCAACAGCTTTTGAAAAACAA
GGATCTGCCAAGTTAGAAAAGGCTGAAATATTGCAAATGACAGTGGATCATTTGAAGATGCTCCAGGCTA
CAGGGGGTAAAGGCTACTTTGATGCCCATGCTCTTGCCACAGACTTCATGAGCATTGGATTCCGAGAGTG
CTTGACAGAAGTGGCTAGGTACCTAAGCTCAGTGGAAGGCCTTGACCCGTCGGACCCACTACGCGTGCGC
CTTGTCTCTCATCTCAGCACCTGTGCCTCCCAGCGGGAGGCAGCAGTGATGACATCCTCCATGGCCCACC
ACCATCACCCCTTGCACCCTCACCACTGGGCAGCTGCTTTCCACCATCTCCCCACAGCCCTGCTCCAGCC
CAATGGACTCCACACATCAGAGTCAACCCCATGTCGCCTATCCACATCTTCAGAAGTGCCTTCTGCTCAT
GGCTCTGCTCTCCTCCAGCAACGTTTGCCNATGCAGATTCTGCTCTTCGGATGCCATCAGGGGNCACCGT
TGCNNCCTNNNNNGCACCTCNNNTCACCTNNNTTCTGTNNNNTTCGGCANTGTNNATGCCNNNNCTGCNN
NNGNNCTGGNNTTGNNACAGCTTCNNNNTNNNTTCCNNNGGCTTTTCCAGGTNCCGNCAATGANNGGNNN
NNNCCGTGNNNTNNTGANNNNNNNACCNNCCNTNNTNGNNNNNNNNNN
