>Addgene plasmid #55611 | iDuet101a-mCHF1 | depositor partial sequence | sequence record 86146 | EGFR-R1:TCGTTAACCTCGAGTGTAC
NNNNNNNNNNNNNNGCTNCGTCATGCCGAGNGTGATCCCGGCGGCGGTCACGAACTCCAGCAGGACCATG
TGATCGCGCTTCTCGTTGGGGTCTTTGCTCAGGGCGGACTGGGTGCTCAGGTAGTGGTTGTCGGGCAGCA
GCACGGGGCCGTCGCCGATGGGGGTGTTCTGCTGGTAGTGGTCGGCGAGCTGCACGCTGCCGTCCTCGAT
GTTGTGGCGGATCTTGAAGTTCACCTTGATGCCGTTCTTCTGCTTGTCGGCCATGATATAGACGTTGTGG
CTGTTGTAGTTGTACTCCAGCTTGTGCCCCAGGATGTTGCCGTCCTCCTTGAAGTCGATGCCCTTCAGCT
CGATGCGGTTCACCAGGGTGTCGCCCTCGAACTTCACCTCGGCGCGGGTCTTGTAGTTGCCGTCGTCCTT
GAAGAAGATGGTGCGCTCCTGGACGTAGCCTTCGGGCATGGCGGACTTGAAGAAGTCGTGCTGCTTCATG
TGGTCGGGGTAGCGGCTGAAGCACTGCACGCCGTAGGTCAGGGTGGTCACGAGGGTGGGCCAGGGCACGG
GCAGCTTGCCGGTGGTGCAGATGAACTTCAGGGTCAGCTTGCCGTAGGTGGCATCGCCCTCGCCCTCGCC
GGACACGCTGAACTTGTGGCCGTTTACGTCGCCGTCCAGCTCGACCAGGATGGGCACCACCCCGGTGAAC
AGCTCCTCGCCCTTGCTCACCATGGTGGCGACCGGTACCCGGGGATCCTCTAGATGCATGCTCGAGCGGC
CGCCAGTGTGATGGATATCTGCAGAATTCGCCCTTGGTGGCGACGACTCCTGGAGCCCGTCAGTATCGGC
GGAATTCCGGAGAGATTCAAGAATAAGTTAAAAGGCTCCAACTTCTGTCCCCCAGGGTTGGTAAGGNNTN
NTTGTTTNNCCNNNNNGCTTNNCNGNNNAA
