>Addgene plasmid #55611 | iDuet101a-mCHF1 | addgene partial sequence | sequence record 92244 | EGFP-N 5'-CGTCGCCGTCCAGCTCGACCAG-3'
GCTCCTCGCCCTTGCTCACCATGGTGGCGACCGGTACCCGGGGATCCTCTAGATGCATGCTCGAGCGGCC
GCCAGTGTGATGGATATCTGCAGAATTCGCCCTTGGTGGCGACGACTCCTGGAGCCCGTCAGTATCGGCG
GAATTCCGGAGAGATTCAAGAATAAGTTAAAAGGCTCCAACTTCTGTCCCCCAGGGTTGGTAAGGTTTAT
TGTTTGTCCCAGTGCTTGTCTGCTGAGGACTGGAGGCTGCGGATACCGACAAGGGTGGGCTGATTGCTGT
TGCAGCAGCAACAGCGGCTGCTGCCGCTGCATTGGACGGGAGCATGGGAAAAGCCCCTGCGAAGGACAGA
GGGAAGCTGTGTGCAGCTGCAGTGGCTGCTGCAGCTGCGGCATGCACAGTGGCCGAAAGAGACAGAAGAG
AGGTGGAGAGAGGTGGCACGCAGGGTGCAACGGTGCCCCCTGATGGCATCCGAAGAGCAGAATCTGCATG
GGCAAACGTTGCTGTGAGGAGAGCAGAGCCATGAGCAGAAGGCACTTCTGAAGATGTGGATAGGCGACAT
GGGGTTGACTCTGATGTGTGGAGTCCATTGGGCTGGAGCAGGGCTGTGGGGAGATGGTGGAAAGCAGCTG
CCCAGTGGTGAGGGTGCAAGGGGTGATGGTGGTGGGCCATGGAGGATGTCATCACTGCTGCCTCCCGCTG
GGAGGCACAGGTGCTGAGATGAGAGACAAGGCGCACGCGTAGTGGGTCCGACGGGTCAAGGCCTTCCACT
GAGCTTA
