>Addgene plasmid #55611 | iDuet101a-mCHF1 | addgene partial sequence | sequence record 92247 | T7 5'-TAATACGACTCACTATAGGG-3'
CTTGGTACCGAGCTCGGATCCACTAGTCCAGTGTGGTGGAATTCTGCAGATATCCAGCACAGTGGCGGCC
GCTCGAGTCTAGAGAATTCCGGGAGCGCGCTGCGTTCCGCTAGGCGACAGTAGCTGCTCCTCCTTCGTCG
CGATGAAGCGCCCTTGTGAGGAAACGACCTCCGAAAGCGACCTGGACGAGACCATCGACGTGGGGAGCGA
GAACAATTACCCTGGGCACGCTACAAGTTCAGTGATGAGGTCCAATTCACCGACAACTACCTCTCAGATT
ATGGCAAGAAAGAAAAGGAGAGGGATCATAGAAAAAAGGCGTCGGGATCGAATAAATAACAGTTTATCTG
AATTGAGAAGACTAGTGCCAACAGCTTTTGAAAAACAAGGATCTGCCAAGTTAGAAAAGGCTGAAATATT
GCAAATGACAGTGGATCATTTGAAGATGCTCCAGGCTACAGGGGGTAAAGGCTACTTTGATGCCCATGCT
CTTGCCACAGACTTCATGAGCATTGGATTCCGAGAGTGCTTGACAGAAGTGGCTAGGTACCTAAGCTCAG
TGGAAGGCCTTGACCCGTCGGACCCACTACGCGTGCGCCTTGTCTCTCATCTCAGCACCTGTGCCTCCCA
G
